Addgene plasmid #242776: pAAV-CAG-eGFP-SunTag
Purpose: AAV transfer plasmid expressing eGFP-SunTag under a CAG promoter.
Depositing lab: Andrew Payne. Depositing organization: E11 Bio, Convergent Research. Publication: Combinatorial protein barcodes enable self-correcting neuron tracing with nanoscale molecular context. Park SY, Sheridan A, An B, Jarvis E, Lyudchik J, Patton W, Axup JY, Chan SW, Damstra HGJ, Leible D, Leung KS, Magno CA, Meeran A, Michalska JM, Rieger F, Wang C, Wu M, Church GM, Funke J, Huffman T, Leeper KGC, Truckenbrodt S, Winnubst J, Kornfeld JMR, Boyden ES, Rodriques SG, Payne AC. bioRxiv 2025.09.26.678648 10.1101/2025.09.26.678648.
Backbone
  Vector backbone: pAAV-CAG-GFP (Addgene Plasmid 37825)
  Backbone manufacturer: Edward Boyden
  Vector type: AAV
Growth in bacteria
  Bacterial resistance: Ampicillin, 100 μg/mL
  Growth temperature: 30°C
  Growth strain: NEB Stable
  Copy number: High Copy
Gene/Insert
  Gene/Insert name: EGFP
  Species: Synthetic
  Promoter: CAG
  Tag / fusion protein: SunTag (C terminal on insert)
  Cloning method: Gibson Cloning
Terms and licenses: Academic/Nonprofit Terms; Industry Terms: Not Available to Industry
Depositor comments: Please visit https://doi.org/10.1101/2025.09.26.678648 for bioRxiv preprint.
How to cite: pAAV-CAG-eGFP-SunTag was a gift from Andrew Payne (Addgene plasmid # 242776 ; http://n2t.net/addgene:242776 ; RRID:Addgene_242776)
