[The description below was written by a language model from this plasmid's Addgene catalogue record and pLannotate feature annotations shown in this document.]
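Description:
pAAV-CAG-eGFP-SunTag is an adeno-associated virus transfer plasmid of about 5.7 kb, derived from the pAAV-CAG-GFP backbone by Gibson assembly. It is propagated in E. coli through a high-copy ColE1/pUC-type origin and selected with ampicillin via the β-lactamase gene and its native promoter. An f1 phage origin and short lacZα and lacI remnants are carried over from the cloning backbone and have no role in the payload. The recorded use of a recombination-deficient stable strain is consistent with the need to preserve the repeat-rich AAV2 inverted terminal repeats (ITRs), one of which is annotated only as a fragment.

Between the two ITRs, which provide the cis signals for genome replication and packaging into AAV capsids, sits a single constitutive expression cassette. The CAG promoter appears in the annotation as its component parts: CMV immediate-early enhancer, chicken β-actin promoter, and chimeric β-actin/β-globin intron sequences ending in a short rabbit-type β-globin fragment. It drives EGFP, which the catalogue entry says is fused at its C terminus to SunTag, a peptide epitope recognised by a specific single-chain antibody. The tag is not annotated in the feature table, but an unannotated stretch of roughly 230 nt directly downstream of the EGFP coding sequence is where it would be expected. The number of epitope copies is not stated. A WPRE follows to boost transcript stability and expression, and an SV40 polyadenylation signal terminates the message.

The associated work concerns combinatorial protein barcodes for neuron tracing, so this construct likely serves as one epitope-tagged fluorescent label for AAV delivery and immunodetection in neurons. The record itself states only that it expresses eGFP-SunTag.
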