Features (pLannotate 1.2.2; 18 found; start..end, strand, type, name):
    260..364     -  promoter       AmpR promoter: bla
    417..845     -  rep_origin     f1 ori (sequence partly withheld): f1 bacteriophage origin of replication; arrow indicates direction of (+) strand synthesis
    850..919     -  CDS            lacZα (fragment): LacZα fragment of β-galactosidase; lacZ fragment
    914..1046    -  repeat_region  AAV2 ITR (fragment): inverted terminal repeat of adeno-associated virus serotype 2 inverted
   1107..1355    +  enhancer       CMV enhancer (fragment): human cytomegalovirus immediate early enhancer
   1357..1633    +  promoter       chicken β-actin promoter: No description available
   1634..1769    +  intron         hybrid intron (fragment): hybrid between chicken β-actin (CBA) and minute virus of mice (MMV) introns (Gray et al., 2011)
   1858..1988    +  intron         chimeric intron (fragment): chimera between introns from chicken β-actin and rabbit β-globin
   1986..2048    +  CDS            HBB (fragment): HBB_LEPEU - Experimental evidence at protein level: Swiss-Prot protein existence level 1. Involved in oxygen transport from the lung to the various peripheral tissues. From Lepus europaeus (European hare).
   2054..2770    +  CDS            EGFP: EGFP is a basic (constitutively fluorescent) green fluorescent protein published in 1996, derived from Aequorea victoria. It is reported to be a rapidly-maturing weak dimer with moderate acid sensitivity.
   2999..3023    +  misc_feature   MCS (fragment): pBluescript multiple cloning site
   3023..3611    +  misc_feature   WPRE: woodchuck hepatitis virus posttranscriptional regulatory element
   3654..3775    -  polyA_signal   SV40 poly(A) signal: SV40 polyadenylation signal
   3798..3866    -  CDS            large T antigen (fragment): large T antigen from SV40 (simian virus 40)
   3937..4070    +  repeat_region  AAV2 ITR: inverted terminal repeat of adeno-associated virus serotype 2 inverted
   4064..4120    -  CDS            lacI (fragment): lac repressor; lacI; The lac repressor binds to the lac operator to inhibit transcription in E. coli. This inhibition can be relieved by adding lactose or isopropyl-β-D-thiogalactopyranoside (IPTG).
   4303..4891    -  rep_origin     ori: high-copy-number ColE1/pMB1/pBR322/pUC origin of replication
   5062..259     -  CDS            AmpR (across the origin): β-lactamase; bla; confers resistance to ampicillin, carbenicillin, and related antibiotics
>Addgene plasmid #242776 | pAAV-CAG-eGFP-SunTag | addgene full sequence | sequence record 486019 | Addgene NGS Result
CTTGCCCGGCGTCAATACGGGATAATACCGCGCCACATAGCAGAACTTTAAAAGTGCTCATCATTGGAAA
ACGTTCTTCGGGGCGAAAACTCTCAAGGATCTTACCGCTGTTGAGATCCAGTTCGATGTAACCCACTCGT
GCACCCAACTGATCTTCAGCATCTTTTACTTTCACCAGCGTTTCTGGGTGAGCAAAAACAGGAAGGCAAA
ATGCCGCAAAAAAGGGAATAAGGGCGACACGGAAATGTTGAATACTCATACTCTTCCTTTTTCAATATTA
TTGAAGCATTTATCAGGGTTATTGTCTCATGAGCGGATACATATTTGAATGTATTTAGAAAAATAAACAA
ATAGGGGTTCCGCGCACATTTCCCCGAAAAGTGCCACCTAAATTGTAAGCGTTAATATTTTGTTAAAATT
CGCGTTAAATTTTTGTTAAATCAGCTCATTTTTTAACCAATAGGCCGAAATCGGCAAAATCCCTTATAAA
TCAAAAGAATAGACCGAGATAGGGT
[37 nt withheld, positions 516-552]
AAAGAACGTGGACTCCAACGTCAAAGG
[49 nt withheld, positions 580-628]
T
[91 nt withheld, positions 630-720]
G
[124 nt withheld, positions 722-845]
CCCATTCGCCATTCAGGCTGCGCAACTGTTGGGAAGGGCGATCGGTGCGGGCCTCTTCGCTATTACGCCA
GCTGCGCGCTCGCTCGCTCACTGAGGCCGCCCGGGCAAAGCCCGGGCGTCGGGCGACCTTTGGTCGCCCG
GCCTCAGTGAGCGAGCGAGCGCGCAGAGAGGGAGTGGCCAACTCCATCACTAGGGGTTCCTTGTAGTTAA
TGATTAACCCGCCATGCTACTTATCTACGTAGCCATGCTCTAGGAAGAGTACCATTGACGTCAATAATGA
CGTATGTTCCCATAGTAACGCCAATAGGGACTTTCCATTGACGTCAATGGGTGGAGTATTTACGGTAAAC
TGCCCACTTGGCAGTACATCAAGTGTATCATATGCCAAGTACGCCCCCTATTGACGTCAATGACGGTAAA
TGGCCCGCCTGGCATTATGCCCAGTACATGACCTTATGGGACTTTCCTACTTGGCAGTACATCTACGTAT
TAGTCATCGCTATTACCATGGTCGAGGTGAGCCCCACGTTCTGCTTCACTCTCCCCATCTCCCCCCCCTC
CCCACCCCCAATTTTGTATTTATTTATTTTTTAATTATTTTGTGCAGCGATGGGGGCGGGGGGGGGGGGG
GGSGCGCGCCRGGGGGGGSGGGGGGGGGSGGGGGGSGGGGSGGGGSGRGGCGGRGAGGTGCGGCGGCAGC
CAATCAGAGCGGCGCGCTCCGAAAGTTTCCTTTTATGGCGAGGCGGCGGCGGCGGCGGCCCTATAAAAAG
CGAAGCGCGCGGCGGGCGGGAGTCGCTGCGCGCTGCCTTCGCCCCGTGCCCCGCTCCGCCGCCGCCTCGC
GCCGCCCGCCCCGGCTCTGACTGACCGCGTTACTCCCACAGGTGAGCGGGCGGGACGGCCCTTCTCCTCC
GGGCTGTAATTAGCGCTTGGTTTAATGACGGCTTGTTTCTTTTCTGTGGCTGCGTGAAAGCCTTGAGGGG
CTCCGGGAGGGCCCTTTGTGCGGGGGGAGCGGCTCGGGGCTGTCCGCGGGGGGACGGCTGCCTTCGGGGG
GGACGGGGCAGGGCGGGGTTCGGCTTCTGGCGTGTGACCGGCGGCTCTAGAGCCTCTGCTAACCATGTTC
ATGCCTTCTTCTTTTTCCTACAGCTCCTGGGCAACGTGCTGGTTATTGTGCTGTCTCATCATTTTGGCAA
AGAATTGGATCCGCCACCATGGTGAGCAAGGGCGAGGAGCTGTTCACCGGGGTGGTGCCCATCCTGGTCG
AGCTGGACGGCGACGTAAACGGCCACAAGTTCAGCGTGTCCGGCGAGGGCGAGGGCGATGCCACCTACGG
CAAGCTGACCCTGAAGTTCATTTGCACCACCGGCAAGCTGCCCGTGCCCTGGCCCACCCTCGTGACCACC
CTGACCTACGGCGTGCAGTGCTTCAGCCGCTACCCCGACCACATGAAGCAGCACGACTTCTTCAAGTCCG
CCATGCCCGAAGGCTACGTCCAGGAGCGCACCATCTTCTTCAAGGACGACGGCAACTACAAGACCCGCGC
CGAGGTGAAGTTCGAGGGCGACACCCTGGTGAACCGCATCGAGCTGAAGGGCATCGACTTCAAGGAGGAC
GGCAACATCCTGGGGCACAAGCTGGAGTACAACTACAACAGCCACAACGTCTATATCATGGCCGACAAGC
AGAAGAACGGCATCAAGGTGAACTTCAAGATCCGCCACAACATCGAGGACGGCAGCGTGCAGCTCGCCGA
CCACTACCAGCAGAACACCCCCATCGGCGACGGCCCCGTGCTGCTGCCCGACAACCACTACCTGAGCACC
CAGTCCGCCCTGAGCAAAGACCCCAACGAGAAGCGCGATCACATGGTCCTGCTGGAGTTCGTGACCGCCG
CCGGGATCACTCTCGGCATGGACGAGCTGTACAAGGGTGGAAGTGGCGGCAGCGAAGAACTCCTGTCAAA
GAATTATCACCTGGAAAATGAGGTGGCTAGACTTAAGAAAGGGGGTTCCGGTGGCAGTGAAGAGCTGCTC
TCTAAGAACTATCACTTGGAGAACGAGGTTGCTCGATTGAAAAAAGGAGGGAGCGGCGGTTCAGAAGAAT
TGCTCTCCAAAAACTACCATCTCGAGAATGAAGTTGCCCGACTTAAAAAGTAAGAATTCGATATCAAGCT
TATCGATAATCAACCTCTGGATTACAAAATTTGTGAAAGATTGACTGGTATTCTTAACTATGTTGCTCCT
TTTACGCTATGTGGATACGCTGCTTTAATGCCTTTGTATCATGCTATTGCTTCCCGTATGGCTTTCATTT
TCTCCTCCTTGTATAAATCCTGGTTGCTGTCTCTTTATGAGGAGTTGTGGCCCGTTGTCAGGCAACGTGG
CGTGGTGTGCACTGTGTTTGCTGACGCAACCCCCACTGGTTGGGGCATTGCCACCACCTGTCAGCTCCTT
TCCGGGACTTTCGCTTTCCCCCTCCCTATTGCCACGGCGGAACTCATCGCCGCCTGCCTTGCCCGCTGCT
GGACAGGGGCTCGGCTGTTGGGCACTGACAATTCCGTGGTGTTGTCGGGGAAATCATCGTCCTTTCCTTG
GCTGCTCGCCTGTGTTGCCACCTGGATTCTGCGCGGGACGTCCTTCTGCTACGTCCCTTCGGCCCTCAAT
CCAGCGGACCTTCCTTCCCGCGGCCTGCTGCCGGCTCTGCGGCCTCTTCCGCGTCTTCGCCTTCGCCCTC
AGACGAGTCGGATCTCCCTTTGGGCCGCCTCCCCGCATCGATACCGTCGACCCGGGCGGCCGCTTCGAGC
AGACATGATAAGATACATTGATGAGTTTGGACAAACCACAACTAGAATGCAGTGAAAAAAATGCTTTATT
TGTGAAATTTGTGATGCTATTGCTTTATTTGTAACCATTATAAGCTGCAATAAACAAGTTAACAACAACA
ATTGCATTCATTTTATGTTTCAGGTTCAGGGGGAGATGTGGGAGGTTTTTTAAAGCAAGTAAAACCTCTA
CAAATGTGGTAAAATCGATAAGGATCTTCCTAGAGCATGGCTACGTAGATAAGTAGCATGGCGGGTTAAT
CATTAACTACAAGGAACCCCTAGTGATGGAGTTGGCCACTCCCTCTCTGCGCGCTCGCTCGCTCACTGAG
GCCGGGCGACCAAAGGTCGCCCGACGCCCGGGCTTTGCCCGGGCGGCCTCAGTGAGCGAGCGAGCGCGCA
GCTGCATTAATGAATCGGCCAACGCGCGGGGAGAGGCGGTTTGCGTATTGGGCGCTCTTCCGCTTCCTCG
CTCACTGACTCGCTGCGCTCGGTCGTTCGGCTGCGGCGAGCGGTATCAGCTCACTCAAAGGCGGTAATAC
GGTTATCCACAGAATCAGGGGATAACGCAGGAAAGAACATGTGAGCAAAAGGCCAGCAAAAGGCCAGGAA
CCGTAAAAAGGCCGCGTTGCTGGCGTTTTTCCATAGGCTCCGCCCCCCTGACGAGCATCACAAAAATCGA
CGCTCAAGTCAGAGGTGGCGAAACCCGACAGGACTATAAAGATACCAGGCGTTTCCCCCTGGAAGCTCCC
TCGTGCGCTCTCCTGTTCCGACCCTGCCGCTTACCGGATACCTGTCCGCCTTTCTCCCTTCGGGAAGCGT
GGCGCTTTCTCATAGCTCACGCTGTAGGTATCTCAGTTCGGTGTAGGTCGTTCGCTCCAAGCTGGGCTGT
GTGCACGAACCCCCCGTTCAGCCCGACCGCTGCGCCTTATCCGGTAACTATCGTCTTGAGTCCAACCCGG
TAAGACACGACTTATCGCCACTGGCAGCAGCCACTGGTAACAGGATTAGCAGAGCGAGGTATGTAGGCGG
TGCTACAGAGTTCTTGAAGTGGTGGCCTAACTACGGCTACACTAGAAGAACAGTATTTGGTATCTGCGCT
CTGCTGAAGCCAGTTACCTTCGGAAAAAGAGTTGGTAGCTCTTGATCCGGCAAACAAACCACCGCTGGTA
GCGGTGGTTTTTTTGTTTGCAAGCAGCAGATTACGCGCAGAAAAAAAGGATCTCAAGAAGATCCTTTGAT
CTTTTCTACGGGGTCTGACGCTCAGTGGAACGAAAACTCACGTTAAGGGATTTTGGTCATGAGATTATCA
AAAAGGATCTTCACCTAGATCCTTTTAAATTAAAAATGAAGTTTTAAATCAATCTAAAGTATATATGAGT
AAACTTGGTCTGACAGTTACCAATGCTTAATCAGTGAGGCACCTATCTCAGCGATCTGTCTATTTCGTTC
ATCCATAGTTGCCTGACTCCCCGTCGTGTAGATAACTACGATACGGGAGGGCTTACCATCTGGCCCCAGT
GCTGCAATGATACCGCGAGACCCACGCTCACCGGCTCCAGATTTATCAGCAATAAACCAGCCAGCCGGAA
GGGCCGAGCGCAGAAGTGGTCCTGCAACTTTATCCGCCTCCATCCAGTCTATTAATTGTTGCCGGGAAGC
TAGAGTAAGTAGTTCGCCAGTTAATAGTTTGCGCAACGTTGTTGCCATTGCTACAGGCATCGTGGTGTCA
CGCTCGTCGTTTGGTATGGCTTCATTCAGCTCCGGTTCCCAACGATCAAGGCGAGTTACATGATCCCCCA
TGTTGTGCAAAAAAGCGGTTAGCTCCTTCGGTCCTCCGATCGTTGTCAGAAGTAAGTTGGCCGCAGTGTT
ATCACTCATGGTTATGGCAGCACTGCATAATTCTCTTACTGTCATGCCATCCGTAAGATGCTTTTCTGTG
ACTGGTGAGTACTCAACCAAGTCATTCTGAGAATAGTGTATGCGGCGACCGAGTTGCT
